Addgene plasmid #91216: pTC362
Purpose: protoplast vector for targeted deletion of 6 genes in tomato
Depositing lab: Daniel Voytas. Depositing organization: University of Minnesota. Publication: A multi-purpose toolkit to enable advanced genome engineering in plants. Cermak T, Curtin SJ, Gil-Humanes J, Cegan R, Kono TJY, Konecna E, Belanto JJ, Starker CG, Mathre JW, Greenstein RL, Voytas DF. Plant Cell. 2017 May 18. pii: tpc.00922.2016. doi: 10.1105/tpc.16.00922. PubMed 28522548.
Backbone
  Vector backbone: pTRANS_100
  Vector type: Plant Expression, CRISPR
Growth in bacteria
  Bacterial resistance: Spectinomycin, 50 μg/mL
  Growth temperature: 37°C
  Growth strain: DH5alpha
  Copy number: High Copy
Gene/Insert
  Gene/Insert name: gRNAs targeting 6 tomato genes
  gRNA/shRNA sequence: gRNA11: ATGATAGATCCAGATGTTCC, gRNA12: AGGATTGTCACAGACATTCC, gRNA13: TTCTTCTTCTTCAGACACGA, gRNA14: GATCTCTTGAAATCTTCGTA, gRNA15: GGGGCAGATACATAGTGAGG, gRNA16: GGTGCATTATATTGTTTGCT, gRNA17: TTATCGGAGCTGGCCCTGCT, gRNA18: GGATAGTTCATCCATCAACA, gRNA19: CATATTCTTGAAGTTTAGCT, gRNA20: AGTCCAGAAGAAGAAGAATG, gRNA21: GAGTACTTACGACGAATCGA, gRNA22: ATGAATCGGTTGTACGCAGA
  Cloning method: Restriction Enzyme; 5′ cloning site unknown (unknown if destroyed); 3′ cloning site unknown (unknown if destroyed)
  Sequencing primers: 5′ unknown
Terms and licenses: Academic/Nonprofit Terms; Industry Terms: Not Available to Industry
How to cite: pTC362 was a gift from Daniel Voytas (Addgene plasmid # 91216 ; http://n2t.net/addgene:91216 ; RRID:Addgene_91216)
