[The description below was written by a language model from this plasmid's Addgene catalogue record and pLannotate feature annotations shown in this document.]
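Description:
pTC362 is a plant CRISPR expression plasmid built on the pTRANS_100 backbone and intended for direct delivery into protoplasts rather than Agrobacterium-mediated transformation; no T-DNA borders or plant selectable marker appear in the annotated features. It is about 10 kb and replicates in E. coli at high copy from a ColE1/pUC-type origin. Selection is with spectinomycin through the aadA (SmR) aminoglycoside adenylyltransferase gene. This gene lies downstream of a class 1 integron Pc promoter fragment and a remnant of a gentamicin resistance gene.

The payload consists of two plant transcription units. In the first, a CaMV 35S promoter drives the Pseudomonas aeruginosa Csy4 (Cas6f) endoribonuclease followed by Streptococcus pyogenes Cas9, ending at the Arabidopsis HSP18.2 terminator. The short gap between the two coding sequences suggests they are expressed from a single transcript through some linking element, but the annotation does not identify it. The second unit is an array of twelve S. pyogenes gRNA scaffolds spaced at regular intervals and closed by a CaMV poly(A) signal. These correspond to the twelve guides (gRNA11 to gRNA22) listed in the record. The poly(A) signal and the presence of Csy4 indicate that the array is made as one long transcript, which Csy4 cuts at recognition sites between the units to release individual guide RNAs. The promoter driving the array is not annotated.

The construct was made for targeted deletion of six tomato genes. Twelve guides for six genes fits a design of two cuts per gene to excise the intervening segment, although the record neither names the target genes nor states how the guides are paired. It serves as a transient test of highly multiplexed editing in tomato protoplasts.
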