Features (pLannotate 1.2.2; 21 found; start..end, strand, type, name):
     84..672     +  rep_origin     ori: high-copy-number ColE1/pMB1/pBR322/pUC origin of replication
   1389..1730    +  promoter       CaMV 35S promoter: strong constitutive promoter from cauliflower mosaic virus
   1756..2316    +  CDS            cas6f: CAS6_PSEAB - Also known as csy4. Experimental evidence at protein level: Swiss-Prot protein existence level 1. CRISPR (clustered regularly interspaced short palindromic repeat) is an adaptive immune system that provides protection against mobile genetic elements (viruses, transposable elements and conjugative plasmids). CRISPR clusters contain sequences complementary to antecedent mobile elements and target invading nucleic acids. CRISPR clusters are transcribed and processed into CRISPR RNA (crRNA). Processes pre-crRNA into individual crRNA units. Absolutely required for crRNA production or s
   2383..6486    +  CDS            cas9: CAS9_STRP1 - Also known as csn1 From Streptococcus pyogenes serotype M1.
   6530..6778    +  terminator     HSP terminator: efficient transcription terminator from the Arabidopsis thaliana heat shock protein 18.2 gene (Nagaya et al., 2010)
   7315..7390    +  misc_RNA       gRNA scaffold: guide RNA scaffold for the Streptococcus pyogenes CRISPR/Cas9 system
   7431..7506    +  misc_RNA       gRNA scaffold: guide RNA scaffold for the Streptococcus pyogenes CRISPR/Cas9 system
   7547..7622    +  misc_RNA       gRNA scaffold: guide RNA scaffold for the Streptococcus pyogenes CRISPR/Cas9 system
   7663..7738    +  misc_RNA       gRNA scaffold: guide RNA scaffold for the Streptococcus pyogenes CRISPR/Cas9 system
   7779..7854    +  misc_RNA       gRNA scaffold: guide RNA scaffold for the Streptococcus pyogenes CRISPR/Cas9 system
   7895..7970    +  misc_RNA       gRNA scaffold: guide RNA scaffold for the Streptococcus pyogenes CRISPR/Cas9 system
   8011..8086    +  misc_RNA       gRNA scaffold: guide RNA scaffold for the Streptococcus pyogenes CRISPR/Cas9 system
   8127..8202    +  misc_RNA       gRNA scaffold: guide RNA scaffold for the Streptococcus pyogenes CRISPR/Cas9 system
   8243..8318    +  misc_RNA       gRNA scaffold: guide RNA scaffold for the Streptococcus pyogenes CRISPR/Cas9 system
   8359..8434    +  misc_RNA       gRNA scaffold: guide RNA scaffold for the Streptococcus pyogenes CRISPR/Cas9 system
   8475..8550    +  misc_RNA       gRNA scaffold: guide RNA scaffold for the Streptococcus pyogenes CRISPR/Cas9 system
   8591..8666    +  misc_RNA       gRNA scaffold: guide RNA scaffold for the Streptococcus pyogenes CRISPR/Cas9 system
   8706..8880    +  polyA_signal   CaMV poly(A) signal: cauliflower mosaic virus polyadenylation signal
   8986..9009    +  promoter       Pc promoter (fragment): intI1 (promoter lies within the coding sequence); class 1 integron promoter
   9185..9241    +  CDS            GmR (fragment): gentamycin acetyltransferase; aacC1; confers resistance to gentamycin
   9248..10039   +  CDS            SmR: aminoglycoside adenylyltransferase (Murphy, 1985); aadA; confers resistance to spectinomycin and streptomycin
>Addgene plasmid #91216 | pTC362 | addgene full sequence | sequence record 182758 | Addgene NGS Result
CACCCATGACCAAAATCCCTTAACGTGAGTTACGCGTCGTTCCACTGAGCGTCAGACCCCGTAGAAAAGA
TCAAAGGATCTTCTTGAGATCCTTTTTTTCTGCGCGTAATCTGCTGCTTGCAAACAAAAAAACCACCGCT
ACCAGCGGTGGTTTGTTTGCCGGATCAAGAGCTACCAACTCTTTTTCCGAAGGTAACTGGCTTCAGCAGA
GCGCAGATACCAAATACTGTTCTTCTAGTGTAGCCGTAGTTAGGCCACCACTTCAAGAACTCTGTAGCAC
CGCCTACATACCTCGCTCTGCTAATCCTGTTACCAGTGGCTGCTGCCAGTGGCGATAAGTCGTGTCTTAC
CGGGTTGGACTCAAGACGATAGTTACCGGATAAGGCGCAGCGGTCGGGCTGAACGGGGGGTTCGTGCACA
CAGCCCAGCTTGGAGCGAACGACCTACACCGAACTGAGATACCTACAGCGTGAGCTATGAGAAAGCGCCA
CGCTTCCCGAAGGGAGAAAGGCGGACAGGTATCCGGTAAGCGGCAGGGTCGGAACAGGAGAGCGCACGAG
GGAGCTTCCAGGGGGAAACGCCTGGTATCTTTATAGTCCTGTCGGGTTTCGCCACCTCTGACTTGAGCGT
CGATTTTTGTGATGCTCGTCAGGGGGGCGGAGCCTATGGAAAAACGCCAGCAACGCGGCCTTTTTACGGT
TCCTGGCCTTTTGCTGGCCTTTTGCTCACATGTTCTTTCCTGCGTTATCCCCTGATTCTGTGGATAACCG
TATTACCGCCTTTGAGTGAGCTGATACCGCTCGCCGCAGCCGAACGACCGAGCGCAGCGAGTCAGTGAGC
GAGGAAGCGGGAGAGCGCCCATATGCGCACTCCTCGCATGCGGCGCGCCGATCGGCGCGCCAGATTTGCC
TTTTCAATTTCAGAAAGAATGCTAACCCACAGATGGTTAGAGAGGCTTACGCAGCAGGTATCATCAAGAC
GATCTACCCGAGCAATAATCTCCAGGAAATCAAATACCTTCCCAAGAAGGTTAAAGATGCAGTCAAAAGA
TTCAGGACTAACTGCATCAAGAACACAGAGAAAGATATATTTCTCAAGATCAGAAGTACTATTCCAGTAT
GGACGATTCAAGGCTTGCTTCACAAACCAAGGCAAGTAATAGAGATTGGAGTCTCTAAAAAGGTAGTTCC
CACTGAATCAAAGGCCATGGAGTCAAAGATTCAAATAGAGGACCTAACAGAACTCGCCGTAAAGACTGGC
GAACAGTTCATACAGAGTCTCTTACGACTCAATGACAAGAAGAAAATCTTCGTCAACATGGTGGAGCACG
ACACACTTGTCTACTCCAAAAATATCAAAGATACAGTCTCAGAAGACCAAAGGGCAATTGAGACTTTTCA
ACAAAGGGTAATATCCGGAAACCTCCTCGGATTCCATTGCCCAGCTATCTGTCACTTTATTGTGAAGATA
GTGGAAAAGGAAGGTGGCTCCTACAAATGCCATCATTGCGATAAAGGAAAGGCCATCGTTGAAGATGCCT
CTGCCGACAGTGGTCCCAAAGATGGACCCCCACCCACGAGGAGCATCGTGGAAAAAGAAGACGTTCCAAC
CACGTCTTCAAAGCAAGTGGATTGATGTGATATCTCCACTGACGTAAGGGATGACGCACAATCCCACTAT
CCTTCGCAAGACCCTTCCTCTATATAAGGAAGTTCATTTCATTTGGAGAGAACACGGGGGACTCCTGCAG
GAAAAATGGATCATTATCTTGATATTAGACTTAGACCTGATCCAGAATTTCCACCAGCTCAACTTATGTC
TGTTCTTTTTGGAAAACTTCATCAAGCTCTTGTTGCTCAAGGAGGAGATAGAATTGGAGTTTCTTTTCCT
GATCTTGATGAATCAAGATCAAGACTTGGAGAAAGACTTAGAATTCATGCTTCTGCTGATGATCTTAGAG
CTTTGCTTGCTAGACCTTGGCTTGAAGGACTTAGAGATCATCTTCAATTTGGAGAACCAGCTGTTGTTCC
ACATCCAACTCCTTATAGACAAGTTTCAAGAGTTCAAGCTAAATCTAATCCAGAAAGACTTAGAAGAAGA
CTTATGAGAAGACATGATCTTTCTGAAGAAGAAGCTAGAAAAAGAATTCCTGATACTGTTGCTAGAGCTT
TGGATTTGCCTTTTGTTACACTTAGATCACAATCTACTGGACAACATTTTAGACTTTTTATTAGACATGG
ACCACTTCAAGTTACTGCTGAAGAAGGAGGATTTACTTGTTATGGACTTTCTAAGGGAGGTTTTGTTCCT
TGGTTTGGATCTGGAGCTACTAATTTTTCTCTTCTTAAGCAAGCTGGAGATGTTGAAGAAAATCCTGGAC
CCATGGATAAGAAGTACTCTATCGGACTCGATATCGGAACTAACTCTGTGGGATGGGCTGTGATCACCGA
TGAGTACAAGGTGCCATCTAAGAAGTTCAAGGTTCTCGGAAACACCGATAGGCACTCTATCAAGAAAAAC
CTTATCGGTGCTCTCCTCTTCGATTCTGGTGAAACTGCTGAGGCTACCAGACTCAAGAGAACCGCTAGAA
GAAGGTACACCAGAAGAAAGAACAGGATCTGCTACCTCCAAGAGATCTTCTCTAACGAGATGGCTAAAGT
GGATGATTCATTCTTCCACAGGCTCGAAGAGTCATTCCTCGTGGAAGAAGATAAGAAGCACGAGAGGCAC
CCTATCTTCGGAAACATCGTTGATGAGGTGGCATACCACGAGAAGTACCCTACTATCTACCACCTCAGAA
AGAAGCTCGTTGATTCTACTGATAAGGCTGATCTCAGGCTCATCTACCTCGCTCTCGCTCACATGATCAA
GTTCAGAGGACACTTCCTCATCGAGGGTGATCTCAACCCTGATAACTCTGATGTGGATAAGTTGTTCATC
CAGCTCGTGCAGACCTACAACCAGCTTTTCGAAGAGAACCCTATCAACGCTTCAGGTGTGGATGCTAAGG
CTATCCTCTCTGCTAGGCTCTCTAAGTCAAGAAGGCTTGAGAACCTCATTGCTCAGCTCCCTGGTGAGAA
GAAGAACGGACTTTTCGGAAACTTGATCGCTCTCTCTCTCGGACTCACCCCTAACTTCAAGTCTAACTTC
GATCTCGCTGAGGATGCAAAGCTCCAGCTCTCAAAGGATACCTACGATGATGATCTCGATAACCTCCTCG
CTCAGATCGGAGATCAGTACGCTGATTTGTTCCTCGCTGCTAAGAACCTCTCTGATGCTATCCTCCTCAG
TGATATCCTCAGAGTGAACACCGAGATCACCAAGGCTCCACTCTCAGCTTCTATGATCAAGAGATACGAT
GAGCACCACCAGGATCTCACACTTCTCAAGGCTCTTGTTAGACAGCAGCTCCCAGAGAAGTACAAAGAGA
TTTTCTTCGATCAGTCTAAGAACGGATACGCTGGTTACATCGATGGTGGTGCATCTCAAGAAGAGTTCTA
CAAGTTCATCAAGCCTATCCTCGAGAAGATGGATGGAACCGAGGAACTCCTCGTGAAGCTCAATAGAGAG
GATCTTCTCAGAAAGCAGAGGACCTTCGATAACGGATCTATCCCTCATCAGATCCACCTCGGAGAGTTGC
ACGCTATCCTTAGAAGGCAAGAGGATTTCTACCCATTCCTCAAGGATAACAGGGAAAAGATTGAGAAGAT
TCTCACCTTCAGAATCCCTTACTACGTGGGACCTCTCGCTAGAGGAAACTCAAGATTCGCTTGGATGACC
AGAAAGTCTGAGGAAACCATCACCCCTTGGAACTTCGAAGAGGTGGTGGATAAGGGTGCTAGTGCTCAGT
CTTTCATCGAGAGGATGACCAACTTCGATAAGAACCTTCCAAACGAGAAGGTGCTCCCTAAGCACTCTTT
GCTCTACGAGTACTTCACCGTGTACAACGAGTTGACCAAGGTTAAGTACGTGACCGAGGGAATGAGGAAG
CCTGCTTTTTTGTCAGGTGAGCAAAAGAAGGCTATCGTTGATCTCTTGTTCAAGACCAACAGAAAGGTGA
CCGTGAAGCAGCTCAAAGAGGATTACTTCAAGAAAATCGAGTGCTTCGATTCAGTTGAGATTTCTGGTGT
TGAGGATAGGTTCAACGCATCTCTCGGAACCTACCACGATCTCCTCAAGATCATTAAGGATAAGGATTTC
TTGGATAACGAGGAAAACGAGGATATCTTGGAGGATATCGTTCTTACCCTCACCCTCTTTGAAGATAGAG
AGATGATTGAAGAAAGGCTCAAGACCTACGCTCATCTCTTCGATGATAAGGTGATGAAGCAGTTGAAGAG
AAGAAGATACACTGGTTGGGGAAGGCTCTCAAGAAAGCTCATTAACGGAATCAGGGATAAGCAGTCTGGA
AAGACAATCCTTGATTTCCTCAAGTCTGATGGATTCGCTAACAGAAACTTCATGCAGCTCATCCACGATG
ATTCTCTCACCTTTAAAGAGGATATCCAGAAGGCTCAGGTTTCAGGACAGGGTGATAGTCTCCATGAGCA
TATCGCTAACCTCGCTGGATCTCCTGCAATCAAGAAGGGAATCCTCCAGACTGTGAAGGTTGTGGATGAG
TTGGTGAAGGTGATGGGAAGGCATAAGCCTGAGAACATCGTGATCGAAATGGCTAGAGAGAACCAGACCA
CTCAGAAGGGACAGAAGAACTCTAGGGAAAGGATGAAGAGGATCGAGGAAGGTATCAAAGAGCTTGGATC
TCAGATCCTCAAAGAGCACCCTGTTGAGAACACTCAGCTCCAGAATGAGAAGCTCTACCTCTACTACCTC
CAGAACGGAAGGGATATGTATGTGGATCAAGAGTTGGATATCAACAGGCTCTCTGATTACGATGTTGATC
ATATCGTGCCACAGTCATTCTTGAAGGATGATTCTATCGATAACAAGGTGCTCACCAGGTCTGATAAGAA
CAGGGGTAAGAGTGATAACGTGCCAAGTGAAGAGGTTGTGAAGAAAATGAAGAACTATTGGAGGCAGCTC
CTCAACGCTAAGCTCATCACTCAGAGAAAGTTCGATAACTTGACTAAGGCTGAGAGGGGAGGACTCTCTG
AATTGGATAAGGCAGGATTCATCAAGAGGCAGCTTGTGGAAACCAGGCAGATCACTAAGCACGTTGCACA
GATCCTCGATTCTAGGATGAACACCAAGTACGATGAGAACGATAAGTTGATCAGGGAAGTGAAGGTTATC
ACCCTCAAGTCAAAGCTCGTGTCTGATTTCAGAAAGGATTTCCAATTCTACAAGGTGAGGGAAATCAACA
ACTACCACCACGCTCACGATGCTTACCTTAACGCTGTTGTTGGAACCGCTCTCATCAAGAAGTATCCTAA
GCTCGAGTCAGAGTTCGTGTACGGTGATTACAAGGTGTACGATGTGAGGAAGATGATCGCTAAGTCTGAG
CAAGAGATCGGAAAGGCTACCGCTAAGTATTTCTTCTACTCTAACATCATGAATTTCTTCAAGACCGAGA
TTACCCTCGCTAACGGTGAGATCAGAAAGAGGCCACTCATCGAGACAAACGGTGAAACAGGTGAGATCGT
GTGGGATAAGGGAAGGGATTTCGCTACCGTTAGAAAGGTGCTCTCTATGCCACAGGTGAACATCGTTAAG
AAAACCGAGGTGCAGACCGGTGGATTCTCTAAAGAGTCTATCCTCCCTAAGAGGAACTCTGATAAGCTCA
TTGCTAGGAAGAAGGATTGGGACCCTAAGAAATACGGTGGTTTCGATTCTCCTACCGTGGCTTACTCTGT
TCTCGTTGTGGCTAAGGTTGAGAAGGGAAAGAGTAAGAAGCTCAAGTCTGTTAAGGAACTTCTCGGAATC
ACTATCATGGAAAGGTCATCTTTCGAGAAGAACCCAATCGATTTCCTCGAGGCTAAGGGATACAAAGAGG
TTAAGAAGGATCTCATCATCAAGCTCCCAAAGTACTCACTCTTCGAACTCGAGAACGGTAGAAAGAGGAT
GCTCGCTTCTGCTGGTGAGCTTCAAAAGGGAAACGAGCTTGCTCTCCCATCTAAGTACGTTAACTTTCTT
TACCTCGCTTCTCACTACGAGAAGTTGAAGGGATCTCCAGAAGATAACGAGCAGAAGCAACTTTTCGTTG
AGCAGCACAAGCACTACTTGGATGAGATCATCGAGCAGATCTCTGAGTTCTCTAAAAGGGTGATCCTCGC
TGATGCAAACCTCGATAAGGTGTTGTCTGCTTACAACAAGCACAGAGATAAGCCTATCAGGGAACAGGCA
GAGAACATCATCCATCTCTTCACCCTTACCAACCTCGGTGCTCCTGCTGCTTTCAAGTACTTCGATACAA
CCATCGATAGGAAGAGATACACCTCTACCAAAGAAGTGCTCGATGCTACCCTCATCCATCAGTCTATCAC
TGGACTCTACGAGACTAGGATCGATCTCTCACAGCTCGGTGGTGATTCAAGGGCTGATCCTAAGAAGAAG
AGGAAGGTTTGACTCGAGATATGAAGATGAAGATGAAATATTTGGTGTGTCAAATAAAAAGCTTGTGTGC
TTAAGTTTGTGTTTTTTTCTTGGCTTGTTGTGTTATGAATTTGTGGCTTTTTCTAATATTAAATGAATGT
AAGATCACATTATAATGAATAAACAAATGTTTCTATAATCCATTGTGAATGTTTTGTTGGATCTCTTCTG
CAGCATATAACTACTGTATGTGCTATGGTATGGACTATGGAATATGATTAAAGATAAGGAGCTCCGGTGA
CGGACGGCGCGCTGGCAGACATACTGTCCCACAAATGAAGATGGAATCTGTAAAAGAAAACGCGTGAAAT
AATGCGTCTGACAAAGGTTAGGTCGGCTGCCTTTAATCAATACCAAAGTGGTCCCTACCACGATGGAAAA
ACTGTGCAGTCGGTTTGGCTTTTTCTGACGAACAAATAAGATTCGTGGCCGACAGGTGGGGGTCCACCAT
GTGAAGGCATCTTCAGACTCCAATAATGGAGCAATGACGTAAGGGCTTACGAAATAAGTAAGGGTAGTTT
GGGAAATGTCCACTCACCCGTCAGTCTATAAATACTTAGCCCCTCCCTCATTGTTAAGGGAGCAAAATCT
CAGAGAGATAGTCCTAGAGAGAGAAAGAGAGCAAGTAGCCTAGAAGTAGTCAAGGCGGCGAAGTATTCAG
GCACGTGGCCAGGAAGAAGAAAAGCCAAGACGACGAAAACAGGTAAGAGCTAAGCTTCCTGCAGGTTCAC
TGCCGTATAGGCAGATGATAGATCCAGATGTTCCGTTTTAGAGCTAGAAATAGCAAGTTAAAATAAGGCT
AGTCCGTTATCAACTTGAAAAAGTGGCACCGAGTCGGTGCGTTCACTGCCGTATAGGCAGAGGATTGTCA
CAGACATTCCGTTTTAGAGCTAGAAATAGCAAGTTAAAATAAGGCTAGTCCGTTATCAACTTGAAAAAGT
GGCACCGAGTCGGTGCGTTCACTGCCGTATAGGCAGTTCTTCTTCTTCAGACACGAGTTTTAGAGCTAGA
AATAGCAAGTTAAAATAAGGCTAGTCCGTTATCAACTTGAAAAAGTGGCACCGAGTCGGTGCGTTCACTG
CCGTATAGGCAGGATCTCTTGAAATCTTCGTAGTTTTAGAGCTAGAAATAGCAAGTTAAAATAAGGCTAG
TCCGTTATCAACTTGAAAAAGTGGCACCGAGTCGGTGCGTTCACTGCCGTATAGGCAGGGGGCAGATACA
TAGTGAGGGTTTTAGAGCTAGAAATAGCAAGTTAAAATAAGGCTAGTCCGTTATCAACTTGAAAAAGTGG
CACCGAGTCGGTGCGTTCACTGCCGTATAGGCAGGGTGCATTATATTGTTTGCTGTTTTAGAGCTAGAAA
TAGCAAGTTAAAATAAGGCTAGTCCGTTATCAACTTGAAAAAGTGGCACCGAGTCGGTGCGTTCACTGCC
GTATAGGCAGTTATCGGAGCTGGCCCTGCTGTTTTAGAGCTAGAAATAGCAAGTTAAAATAAGGCTAGTC
CGTTATCAACTTGAAAAAGTGGCACCGAGTCGGTGCGTTCACTGCCGTATAGGCAGGGATAGTTCATCCA
TCAACAGTTTTAGAGCTAGAAATAGCAAGTTAAAATAAGGCTAGTCCGTTATCAACTTGAAAAAGTGGCA
CCGAGTCGGTGCGTTCACTGCCGTATAGGCAGCATATTCTTGAAGTTTAGCTGTTTTAGAGCTAGAAATA
GCAAGTTAAAATAAGGCTAGTCCGTTATCAACTTGAAAAAGTGGCACCGAGTCGGTGCGTTCACTGCCGT
ATAGGCAGAGTCCAGAAGAAGAAGAATGGTTTTAGAGCTAGAAATAGCAAGTTAAAATAAGGCTAGTCCG
TTATCAACTTGAAAAAGTGGCACCGAGTCGGTGCGTTCACTGCCGTATAGGCAGGAGTACTTACGACGAA
TCGAGTTTTAGAGCTAGAAATAGCAAGTTAAAATAAGGCTAGTCCGTTATCAACTTGAAAAAGTGGCACC
GAGTCGGTGCGTTCACTGCCGTATAGGCAGATGAATCGGTTGTACGCAGAGTTTTAGAGCTAGAAATAGC
AAGTTAAAATAAGGCTAGTCCGTTATCAACTTGAAAAAGTGGCACCGAGTCGGTGCGTTCACTGCCGTAT
AGGCAGGTCGATCGACAAGCTCGAGTTTCTCCATAATAATGTGTGAGTAGTTCCCAGATAAGGGAATTAG
GGTTCCTATAGGGTTTCGCTCATGTGTTGAGCATATAAGAAACCCTTAGTATGTATTTGTATTTGTAAAA
TACTTCTATCAATAAAATTTCTAATTCCTAAAACCAAAATCCAGTACTAAAATCCAGATCCCCCGAATTA
AGTGCCAGCCAGGACAGAAATGCCTCGACTTCGCTGCTACCCAAGGTTGCCGGGTGACGCACACCGTGGA
AACGGATGAAGGCACGAACCCAGTGGACATAAGCCTGTTCGGTTCGTAAGCTGTAATGCAAGTAGCGTAT
GCGCTCACGCAACTGGTCCAGAACCTTGACCGAACGCAGCGGTGGTAACGGCGCAGTGGCGGTTTTCATG
GCTTGTTATGACTGTTTTTTTGGGGTACAGTCTATGCCTCGGGCATCCAAGCAGCAAGCGCGTTACGCCG
TGGGTCGATGTTTGATGTTATGGAGCAGCAACGATGTTACGCAGCAGGGCAGTCGCCCTAAAACAAAGTT
AAACATTATGAGGGAAGCGGTGATCGCCGAAGTATCGACTCAACTATCAGAGGTAGTTGGCGTCATCGAG
CGCCATCTCGAACCGACGTTGCTGGCCGTACATTTGTACGGCTCCGCAGTGGATGGCGGCCTGAAGCCAC
ACAGTGATATTGATTTGCTGGTTACGGTGACCGTAAGGCTTGATGAAACAACGCGGCGAGCTTTGATCAA
CGACCTTTTGGAAACTTCGGCTTCCCCTGGAGAGAGCGAGATTCTCCGCGCTGTAGAAGTCACCATTGTT
GTGCACGACGACATCATTCCGTGGCGTTATCCAGCTAAGCGCGAACTGCAATTTGGAGAATGGCAGCGCA
ATGACATTCTTGCAGGTATCTTCGAGCCAGCCACGATCGACATTGATCTGGCTATCTTGCTGACAAAAGC
AAGAGAACATAGCGTTGCCTTGGTAGGTCCAGCGGCGGAGGAACTCTTTGATCCGGTTCCTGAACAGGAT
CTATTTGAGGCGCTAAATGAAACCTTAACGCTATGGAACTCGCCGCCCGACTGGGCTGGCGATGAGCGAA
ATGTAGTGCTTACGTTGTCCCGCATTTGGTACAGCGCAGTAACCGGCAAAATCGCGCCGAAGGATGTCGC
TGCCGACTGGGCAATGGAGCGCCTGCCGGCCCAGTATCAGCCCGTCATACTTGAAGCTAGACAGGCTTAT
CTTGGACAAGAAGAAGATCGCTTGGCCTCGCGCGCAGATCAGTTGGAAGAATTTGTCCACTACGTGAAAG
GCGAGATCACCAAGGTAGTCGGCAAATAACCCTCGAGC
